>Addgene plasmid #167824 | miniTol2 x EF1a_EKAREN4 + PGK-puro | addgene full sequence | sequence record 330722 | Addgene NGS Result
GGGCGAATTGGGCCCAGAGGTGTAAAGTACTTGAGTAATTTTACTTGATTACTGTACTTAAGTATTATTT
TTGGGGATTTTTACTTTACTTGAGTACAATTAAAAATCAATACTTTTACTTTTACTTAATTACATTTTTT
TAGAAAAAAAAGTACTTTTTACTCCTTACAATTTTATTTACAGTCAAAAAGTACTTATTTTTTGGAGATC
ACTTCATTCTATTTTCCCTTGCTATTACCAAACCAATTGAATTGCGCTGATGCCCAGTTTAATTTAAATA
GATCTGGCTCCGGTGCCCGTCAGTGGGCAGAGCGCACATCGCCCACAGTCCCCGAGAAGTTGGGGGGAGG
GGTCGGCAATTGAACCGGTGCCTAGAGAAGGTGGCGCGGGGTAAACTGGGAAAGTGATGTCGTGTACTGG
CTCCGCCTTTTTCCCGAGGGTGGGGGAGAACCGTATATAAGTGCAGTAGTCGCCGTGAACGTTCTTTTTC
GCAACGGGTTTGCCGCCAGAACACAGGTAAGTGCCGTGTGTGGTTCCCGCGGGCCTGGCCTCTTTACGGG
TTATGGCCCTTGCGTGCCTTGAATTACTTCCACCTGGCTCCAGTACGTGATTCTTGATCCCGAGCTGGAG
CCAGGGGCGGGCCTTGCGCTTTAGGAGCCCCTTCGCCTCGTGCTTGAGTTGAGGCCTGGCCTGGGCGCTG
GGGCCGCCGCGTGCGAATCTGGTGGCACCTTCGCGCCTGTCTCGCTGCTTTCGATAAGTCTCTAGCCATT
TAAAATTTTTGATGACCTGCTGCGACGCTTTTTTTCTGGCAAGATAGTCTTGTAAATGCGGGCCAGGATC
TGCACACTGGTATTTCGGTTTTTGGGGCCGCGGGCGGCGACGGGGCCCGTGCGTCCCAGCGCACATGTTC
GGCGAGGCGGGGCCTGCGAGCGCGGCCACCGAGAATCGGACGGGGGTAGTCTCAAGCTGGCCGGCCTGCT
CTGGTGCCTGGCCTCGCGCCGCCGTGTATCGCCCCGCCCTGGGCGGCAAGGCTGGCCCGGTCGGCACCAG
TTGCGTGAGCGGAAAGATGGCCGCTTCCCGGCCCTGCTCCAGGGGGCTCAAAATGGAGGACGCGGCGCTC
GGGAGAGCGGGCGGGTGAGTCACCCACACAAAGGAAAGGGGCCTTTCCGTCCTCAGCCGTCGCTTCATGT
GACTCCACGGAGTACCGGGCGCCGTCCAGGCACCTCGATTAGTTCTGGAGCTTTTGGAGTACGTCGTCTT
TAGGTTGGGGGGAGGGGTTTTATGCGATGGAGTTTCCCCACACTGAGTGGGTGGAGACTGAAGTTAGGCC
AGCTTGGCACTTGATGTAATTCTCCTTGGAATTTGCCCTTTTTGAGTTTGGATCTTGGTTCATTCTCAAG
CCTCAGACAGTGGTTCAAAGTTTTTTTCTTCCATTTCAGGTGTCGTGAGGATCCCCCGGGCTGCAGGAAT
TCGGCGCGCCACGCGTACCGATAGCTTCGAATTCTGCAGTCGACGATATCACTAGTCTCGAGCATTTTGG
CAAAGAATTCGGCATGGTGAGCAAGGGCGAGGAGCTGTTCACCGGGGTGGTGCCCATCCTGGTCGAGCTG
GACGGCGACGTAAACGGCCACAAGTTCAGCGTGTCCGGCGAGGGCGAGGGCGATGCCACCTACGGCAAGC
TGACCCTGAAGCTTCTATGCACCACCGGCAAGCTGCCCGTGCCCTGGCCCACCCTCGTGACCACCCTGGG
CTACGGCCTGCAGTGCTTCGCCCGCTACCCCGACCACATGAAGCAGCACGACTTCTTCAAGTCCGCCATG
CCCGAAGGCTACGTCCAGGAGCGCACCATCTTCTTCAAGGACGACGGCAACTACAAGACCCGCGCCGAGG
TGAAGTTCGAGGGCGACACCCTGGTGAACCGCATCGAGCTGAAGGGCATCGACTTCAAGGAGGACGGCAA
CATCCTGGGGCACAAGCTGGAGTACAACTACAACAGCCACAACGTCTATATCACCGCCGACAAGCAGAAG
AACGGCATCAAGGCCAACTTCAAGATCCGCCACAACATCGAGGACGGCGGCGTGCAGCTCGCCGACCACT
ACCAGCAGAACACCCCCATCGGCGACGGCCCCGTGCTGCTGCCCGACAACCACTACCTGAGCTACCAGTC
CGCCCTGTTCAAAGACCCCAACGAGAAGCGCGATCACATGGTCCTGCTGGAGTTCCTGACCGCCGCCGGG
ATCACTGAGGGCATGAACGAGCTGTACCTCGAGATGGCGGACGAGGAGAAGCTGCCGCCCGGCTGGGAGA
AGCGCATGAGCCGCAGCTCAGGCCGAGTGTACTACTTCAACCACATCACTAACGCCAGCCAGTGGGAGCG
GCCCAGCGGCAACAGCAGCAGTGGTGGCAAAAACGGGCAGGGGGAGCCTGCCAGGGGTACCAGTGCTGGT
GGTAGTGCTGGTGGTAGTGCTGGTGGTAGTGCTGGTGGTAGTGCTGGTGGTTCCGGCAGTGCTGGTGGTA
GTGCTGGTGGTAGTACCAGTGCTGGTGGTAGTGCTGGTGGTAGTGCTGGTGGTAGTGCTGGTGGTAGTGC
TGGTGGTTCCGGCAGTGCTGGTGGTAGTGCTGGTGGTAGTACCAGTGCTGGTGGTAGTGCTGGTGGTAGT
GCTGGTGGTAGTGCTGGTGGTAGTGCTGGTGGTTCCGGCAGTGCTGGTGGTAGTGCTGGTGGTAGTACCA
GTGCTGGTGGTAGTGCTGGTGGTAGTGCTGGTGGTAGTGCTGGTGGTAGTGCTGGTGGTTCCGGACCAGA
TGTCCCTAGAACTCCAGTGGATCCAGCATGGCTGTCATTCCAATTTCCGGGCGGCCGCATGGTGAGTAAA
GGGGAAGAACTGTTTACTGGCGTGGTGCCAATTCTGGTCGAACTGGATGGAGATGTAAATGGGCATAAAT
TTAGTGTGTCTGGAGAAGGGGAAGGAGACGCTACATATGGGAAACTGACACTGAAATTTATTTGTACTAC
TGGAAAACTGCCTGTGCCTTGGCCTACACTCGTGACAACCCTGTCTTGGGGAGTGCAGTGTTTTGCCCGG
TATCCTGATCATATGAAACAGCATGATTTTTTCAAATCTGCCATGCCTGAGGGATATGTCCAGGAACGGA
CAATTTTCTTTAAAGATGATGGGAATTATAAAACACGGGCCGAAGTGAAATTTGAAGGGGATACACTGGT
GAATCGGATTGAACTGAAAGGAATTGATTTTAAAGAAGATGGGAATATTCTGGGCCATAAACTGGAATAT
AATTATTTCAGCGATAATGTCTACATTACAGCCGATAAACAGAAGAATGGGATTAAAGCCAATTTTAAAA
TTCGGCATAATATTGAAGATGGAGGGGTGCAGCTCGCCGATCATTATCAGCAGAATACACCTATTGGGGA
TGGGCCTGTGCTGCTGCCTGATAATCATTATCTGAGCACACAGTCTGCCCTGAGCAAGGACCCTAATGAA
AAGCGGGACCATATGGTCCTGCTGGAATTTCTGACTGCCGCCGGCATTACACTCGGGATGGATGAACTGT
CTAGACCTAAGAAGAAGCGTAAGGTGTAAGTCGACGGTCGAGTCGAGACGCTAGCCACCGGTCGTTAACA
TTAAGCTAGAACTATAGTGAGTCGTATTACGTAGATCCAGACATGATAAGATACATTGATGAGTTTGGAC
AAACCACAACTAGAATGCAGTGAAAAAAATGCTTTATTTGTGAAATTTGTGATGCTATTGCTTTATTTGT
AACCATTATAAGCTGCAATAAACAAGTTAACAACGCCGGCCATCGATATGTTTAAACTCAGGTTCAGGGG
GAGGTGTGGGAGGTTTTTTAATTCGCGGCCGCACCGGGTAGGGGAGGCGCTTTTCCCAAGGCAGTCTGGA
GCATGCGCTTTAGCAGCCCCGCTGGGCACTTGGCGCTACACAAGTGGCCTCTGGCCTCGCACACATTCCA
CATCCACCGGTAGGCGCCAACCGGCTCCGTTCTTTGGTGGCCCCTTCGCGCCACCTTCTACTCCTCCCCT
AGTCAGGAAGTTCCCCCCCGCCCCGCAGCTCGCGTCGTGCAGGACGTGACAAATGGAAGTAGCACGTCTC
ACTAGTCTCGTGCAGATGGACAGCACCGCTGAGCAATGGAAGCGGGTAGGCCTTTGGGGCAGCGGCCAAT
AGCAGCTTTGCTCCTTCGCTTTCTGGGCTCAGAGGCTGGGAAGGGGTGGGTCCGGGGGCGGGCTCAGGGG
CGGGCTCAGGGGCGGGGCGGGCGCCCGAAGGTCCTCCGGAGGCCCGGCATTCTGCACGCTTCAAAAGCGC
ACGTCTGCCGCGCTGTTCTCCTCTTCCTCATCTCCGGGCCTTTCGACCTGCAGCCTGTTGACAATTAATC
ATCGGCATAGTATATCGGCATAGTATAATACGACAAGGTGAGGAACTAAACCGTCGACGATTTCACTAGT
CTCGAAGCCACCATGACCGAGTACAAGCCCACGGTGCGCCTCGCCACCCGCGACGACGTCCCCAGGGCCG
TACGCACCCTCGCCGCCGCGTTCGCCGACTACCCCGCCACGCGCCACACCGTCGATCCGGACCGCCACAT
CGAGCGGGTCACCGAGCTGCAAGAACTCTTCCTCACGCGCGTCGGGCTCGACATCGGCAAGGTGTGGGTC
GCGGACGACGGCGCCGCGGTGGCGGTCTGGACCACGCCGGAGAGCGTCGAAGCGGGGGCGGTGTTCGCCG
AGATCGGCCCGCGCATGGCCGAGTTGAGCGGTTCCCGGCTGGCCGCGCAGCAACAGATGGAAGGCCTCCT
GGCGCCGCACCGGCCCAAGGAGCCCGCGTGGTTCCTGGCCACCGTCGGCGTCTCGCCCGACCACCAGGGC
AAGGGTCTGGGCAGCGCCGTCGTGCTCCCCGGAGTGGAGGCGGCCGAGCGCGCCGGGGTGCCCGCCTTCC
TGGAGACCTCCGCGCCCCGCAACCTCCCCTTCTACGAGCGGCTCGGCTTCACCGTCACCGCCGACGTCGA
GGTGCCCGAAGGACCGCGCACCTGGTGCATGACCCGCAAGCCCGGTGCCTGACTAGAACTATAGTGAGTC
GTATTACGTAGATCCAGACATGATAAGATACATTGATGAGTTTGGACAAACCACAACTAGAATGCAGTGA
AAAAAATGCTTTATTTGTGAAATTTGTGATGCTATTGCTTTATTTGTAACCATTATAAGCTGCAATAAAC
AAGTTAACAACAACAATTGCATTCATTTTATGTTTCAGGTTCAGGGGGAGGTGTGGGAGGTTTTTTAATT
AAGCTTAAACAAGAATCTCTAGTTTTCTTTCTTGCTTTTACTTTTACTTCCTTAATACTCAAGTACAATT
TTAATGGAGTACTTTTTTACTTTTACTCAAGTAAGATTCTAGCCAGATACTTTTACTTTTAATTGAGTAA
AATTTTCCCTAAGTACTTGTACTTTCACTTGAGTAAAATTTTTGAGTACTTTTTACACCTCTGCTCGACC
ATATGGGAGAGCTCCCAACGCGTTGGATGCATAGCTTGAGTATTCTATAGTGTCACCTAAATAGCTTGGC
GTAATCATGGTCATAGCTGTTTCCTGTGTGAAATTGTTATCCGCTCACAATTCCACACAACATACGAGCC
GGAAGCATAAAGTGTAAAGCCTGGGGTGCCTAATGAGTGAGCTAACTCACATTAATTGCGTTGCGCTCAC
TGCCCGCTTTCCAGTCGGGAAACCTGTCGTGCCAGCTGCATTAATGAATCGGCCAACGCGCGGGGAGAGG
CGGTTTGCGTATTGGGCGCTCTTCCGCTTCCTCGCTCACTGACTCGCTGCGCTCGGTCGTTCGGCTGCGG
CGAGCGGTATCAGCTCACTCAAAGGCGGTAATACGGTTATCCACAGAATCAGGGGATAACGCAGGAAAGA
ACATGTGAGCAAAAGGCCAGCAAAAGGCCAGGAACCGTAAAAAGGCCGCGTTGCTGGCGTTTTTCCATAG
GCTCCGCCCCCCTGACGAGCATCACAAAAATCGACGCTCAAGTCAGAGGTGGCGAAACCCGACAGGACTA
TAAAGATACCAGGCGTTTCCCCCTGGAAGCTCCCTCGTGCGCTCTCCTGTTCCGACCCTGCCGCTTACCG
GATACCTGTCCGCCTTTCTCCCTTCGGGAAGCGTGGCGCTTTCTCATAGCTCACGCTGTAGGTATCTCAG
TTCGGTGTAGGTCGTTCGCTCCAAGCTGGGCTGTGTGCACGAACCCCCCGTTCAGCCCGACCGCTGCGCC
TTATCCGGTAACTATCGTCTTGAGTCCAACCCGGTAAGACACGACTTATCGCCACTGGCAGCAGCCACTG
GTAACAGGATTAGCAGAGCGAGGTATGTAGGCGGTGCTACAGAGTTCTTGAAGTGGTGGCCTAACTACGG
CTACACTAGAAGAACAGTATTTGGTATCTGCGCTCTGCTGAAGCCAGTTACCTTCGGAAAAAGAGTTGGT
AGCTCTTGATCCGGCAAACAAACCACCGCTGGTAGCGGTGGTTTTTTTGTTTGCAAGCAGCAGATTACGC
GCAGAAAAAAAGGATCTCAAGAAGATCCTTTGATCTTTTCTACGGGGTCTGACGCTCAGTGGAACGAAAA
CTCACGTTAAGGGATTTTGGTCATGAGATTATCAAAAAGGATCTTCACCTAGATCCTTTTAAATTAAAAA
TGAAGTTTTAAATCAATCTAAAGTATATATGAGTAAACTTGGTCTGACAGTTACCAATGCTTAATCAGTG
AGGCACCTATCTCAGCGATCTGTCTATTTCGTTCATCCATAGTTGCCTGACTCCCCGTCGTGTAGATAAC
TACGATACGGGAGGGCTTACCATCTGGCCCCAGTGCTGCAATGATACCGCGAGACCCACGCTCACCGGCT
CCAGATTTATCAGCAATAAACCAGCCAGCCGGAAGGGCCGAGCGCAGAAGTGGTCCTGCAACTTTATCCG
CCTCCATCCAGTCTATTAATTGTTGCCGGGAAGCTAGAGTAAGTAGTTCGCCAGTTAATAGTTTGCGCAA
CGTTGTTGCCATTGCTACAGGCATCGTGGTGTCACGCTCGTCGTTTGGTATGGCTTCATTCAGCTCCGGT
TCCCAACGATCAAGGCGAGTTACATGATCCCCCATGTTGTGCAAAAAAGCGGTTAGCTCCTTCGGTCCTC
CGATCGTTGTCAGAAGTAAGTTGGCCGCAGTGTTATCACTCATGGTTATGGCAGCACTGCATAATTCTCT
TACTGTCATGCCATCCGTAAGATGCTTTTCTGTGACTGGTGAGTACTCAACCAAGTCATTCTGAGAATAG
TGTATGCGGCGACCGAGTTGCTCTTGCCCGGCGTCAATACGGGATAATACCGCGCCACATAGCAGAACTT
TAAAAGTGCTCATCATTGGAAAACGTTCTTCGGGGCGAAAACTCTCAAGGATCTTACCGCTGTTGAGATC
CAGTTCGATGTAACCCACTCGTGCACCCAACTGATCTTCAGCATCTTTTACTTTCACCAGCGTTTCTGGG
TGAGCAAAAACAGGAAGGCAAAATGCCGCAAAAAAGGGAATAAGGGCGACACGGAAATGTTGAATACTCA
TACTCTTCCTTTTTCAATATTATTGAAGCATTTATCAGGGTTATTGTCTCATGAGCGGATACATATTTGA
ATGTATTTAGAAAAATAAACAAATAGGGGTTCCGCGCACATTTCCCCGAAAAGTGCCACCTGATGCGGTG
TGAAATACCGCACAGATGCGTAAGGAGAAAATACCGCATCAGGAAATTGTAAGCGTTAATATTTTGTTAA
AATTCGCGTTAAATTTTTGTTAAATCAGCTCATTTTTTAACCAATAGGCCGAAATCGGCAAAATCCCTTA
TAAATCAAAAGAATAGACCGAGATAGGGT
[37 nt withheld, positions 7940-7976]
AAAGAACGTGGACTCCAACGTCAAAGG
[49 nt withheld, positions 8004-8052]
T
[91 nt withheld, positions 8054-8144]
G
[124 nt withheld, positions 8146-8269]
CCATTCGCCATTCAGGCTGCGCAACTGTTGGGAAGGGCGATCGGTGCGGGCCTCTTCGCTATTACGCCAG
CTGGCGAAAGGGGGATGTGCTGCAAGGCGATTAAGTTGGGTAACGCCAGGGTTTTCCCAGTCACGACGTT
GTAAAACGACGGCCAGTGAATTGTAATACGACTCACTATA
Features (pLannotate 1.2.2; 25 found; start..end, strand, type, name):
    286..1448    +  promoter       EF-1α promoter: strong constitutive promoter for human elongation factor EF-1α
   1449..1473    +  misc_feature   MCS (fragment): pBluescript multiple cloning site
   1493..1515    +  misc_feature   MCS (fragment): multiple cloning site
   1554..2267    +  CDS            YPet: YPet is a basic (constitutively fluorescent) yellow fluorescent protein published in 2005, derived from Aequorea victoria. It has moderate acid sensitivity.
   2274..2435    +  CDS            PIN1 (fragment): PIN1_HUMAN - Experimental evidence at protein level: Swiss-Prot protein existence level 1. Peptidyl-prolyl cis/trans isomerase (PPIase) that binds to and isomerizes specific phosphorylated Ser/Thr-Pro (pSer/Thr-Pro) motifs (PubMed:21497122, PubMed:23623683, PubMed:29686383). By inducing conformational changes in a subset of phosphorylated proteins, acts as a molecular switch in multiple cellular processes (PubMed:21497122, PubMed:22033920, PubMed:23623683). Displays a preference for acidic residues located N-terminally to the proline bond to be isomerized. Regulates mitosis presumably by inter
   2859..3569    +  CDS            mTurquoise2: mTurquoise2 is a basic (constitutively fluorescent) cyan fluorescent protein published in 2012, derived from Aequorea victoria. It is reported to be a rapidly-maturing monomer with very low acid sensitivity.
   3652..3669    -  promoter       T7 promoter (fragment): promoter for bacteriophage T7 RNA polymerase
   3674..3808    -  polyA_signal   SV40 poly(A) signal: SV40 polyadenylation signal
   3886..4385    +  promoter       PGK promoter: mouse phosphoglycerate kinase 1 promoter
   4397..4444    +  promoter       EM7 promoter: synthetic bacterial promoter&nbsp
   4493..5092    +  CDS            PuroR: puromycin N-acetyltransferase; pac from Streptomyces alboniger; confers resistance to puromycin
   5099..5116    -  promoter       T7 promoter (fragment): promoter for bacteriophage T7 RNA polymerase
   5121..5255    -  polyA_signal   SV40 poly(A) signal: SV40 polyadenylation signal
   5574..5592    -  promoter       SP6 promoter: promoter for bacteriophage SP6 RNA polymerase
   5634..5650    -  protein_bind   lac operator: The lac repressor binds to the lac operator to inhibit transcription in E. coli. This inhibition can be relieved by adding lactose or isopropyl-β-D-thiogalactopyranoside (IPTG). lac repressor encoded by lacI
   5658..5688    -  promoter       lac promoter: promoter for the E. coli lac operon
   5703..5724    -  protein_bind   CAP binding site: CAP binding activates transcription in the presence of cAMP. E. coli catabolite activator protein
   5737..5829    -  CDS            lacI (fragment): lac repressor; lacI; The lac repressor binds to the lac operator to inhibit transcription in E. coli. This inhibition can be relieved by adding lactose or isopropyl-β-D-thiogalactopyranoside (IPTG).
   6012..6600    -  rep_origin     ori: high-copy-number ColE1/pMB1/pBR322/pUC origin of replication
   6771..7631    -  CDS            AmpR: β-lactamase; bla; confers resistance to ampicillin, carbenicillin, and related antibiotics
   7632..7736    -  promoter       AmpR promoter: bla
   7763..7813    +  misc_feature   bom (fragment): basis of mobility region from pBR322
   7841..8269    -  rep_origin     f1 ori (sequence partly withheld): f1 bacteriophage origin of replication; arrow indicates direction of (+) strand synthesis
   8273..8430    -  CDS            lacZα (fragment): LacZα fragment of β-galactosidase; lacZ fragment
   8433..2       +  promoter       T7 promoter (across the origin): promoter for bacteriophage T7 RNA polymerase
