[The description below was written by a language model from this plasmid's Addgene catalogue record and pLannotate feature annotations shown in this document.]
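Description:
miniTol2 x EF1a_EKAREN4 + PGK-puro is a mammalian expression plasmid built on a miniTol2 transposon backbone, designed for stable genomic integration of a FRET biosensor that reports ERK kinase activity. It is maintained in E. coli as a high-copy plasmid through a ColE1/pUC-type origin with ampicillin resistance (AmpR), and it also carries an f1 origin and residual lac/lacZα and phage promoter elements from the cloning backbone. The sequenced record is 8,449 nt. The feature table does not annotate the Tol2 terminal repeats, but the depositor notes that making stable cell lines requires co-transfection of a separate transposase-expressing plasmid, which mobilises the cargo into the host genome.

The payload consists of two expression units. The human EF-1α promoter drives EKAREN4, a synthetic single-chain sensor in which YPet (yellow acceptor) is followed by a fragment of human PIN1, which serves as the phospho-Ser/Thr-Pro binding module, then an unannotated stretch that presumably holds the linker and ERK substrate region, and finally mTurquoise2 (cyan donor), with a C-terminal nuclear localisation signal and an SV40 poly(A) signal. In this type of sensor, phosphorylation of the substrate by ERK promotes binding to the PIN1-derived domain and changes FRET between the two fluorophores. EKAREN4 derives from the EKAREV sensor. The depositor replaced the donor with a synthetic Turquoise2 sequence carrying 169 silent mutations to reduce recombination, and altered the sensor domain by point mutagenesis (K424P, K426W). Downstream, a mouse PGK promoter paired with the bacterial EM7 promoter drives puromycin N-acetyltransferase for selection of integrants. The associated work used the sensor to quantify single-cell ERK dynamics in colorectal cancer organoids.
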