Addgene plasmid #167824: miniTol2 x EF1a_EKAREN4 + PGK-puro
Purpose: Optimized EKAREV FRET biosensor sensor for ERK
Depositing lab: Hugo Snippert. Depositing organization: University Medical Centre Utrecht. Publication: Quantifying single-cell ERK dynamics in colorectal cancer organoids reveals EGFR as an amplifier of oncogenic MAPK pathway signalling. Ponsioen B, Post JB, Buissant des Amorie JR, Laskaris D, van Ineveld RL, Kersten S, Bertotti A, Sassi F, Sipieter F, Cappe B, Mertens S, Verlaan-Klink I, Boj SF, Vries RGJ, Rehmann H, Vandenabeele P, Riquet FB, Trusolino L, Bos JL, Snippert HJG. Nat Cell Biol. 2021 Apr;23(4):377-390. doi: 10.1038/s41556-021-00654-5. Epub 2021 Apr 1. PubMed 33795873.
Backbone
  Vector backbone: miniTol2 expression vector
  Backbone size w/o insert (bp): 3450
  Vector type: Mammalian Expression
  Selectable markers: Puromycin
Growth in bacteria
  Bacterial resistance: Ampicillin, 100 μg/mL
  Growth temperature: 37°C
  Growth strain: DH5alpha
  Copy number: High Copy
Gene/Insert
  Gene/Insert name: EKAREN4
  Species: Synthetic
  Insert size (bp): 1950
  Mutation: K424P, K426W
  Promoter: EF1a
  Tag / fusion protein: nls localization motif (C terminal on insert)
  Cloning method: Ligation Independent Cloning
  Sequencing primers: 5′ TGGAATTTGCCCTTTTTGAG; 3′ AATGTTAACGACCGGt
Resource information
  A portion of this plasmid was derived from a plasmid made by: EKAREV (Komatsu et al.)
Terms and licenses: Academic/Nonprofit Terms; Industry Terms: Not Available to Industry
Depositor comments: We received EKAREV FRET biosensor from Matsuda-lab (Japan). We subsequently improved by insertion of a Turquoise2 synthetic DNA, including 169 silent mutations (reducing recombination) and adapted the sensor domain by point mutagenesis. The generation of stable cell lines using this plasmid requires the co-transfection of a transposase-expressing plasmid. The depositing lab recommends the use of Plasmid 158774.
How to cite: miniTol2 x EF1a_EKAREN4 + PGK-puro was a gift from Hugo Snippert (Addgene plasmid # 167824 ; http://n2t.net/addgene:167824 ; RRID:Addgene_167824)
