>Addgene plasmid #167824 | miniTol2 x EF1a_EKAREN4 + PGK-puro | depositor partial sequence | sequence record 325716 | EKAREN4 FRET biosensor + polyA
ATGGTGAGCAAGGGCGAGGAGCTGTTCACCGGGGTGGTGCCCATCCTGGTCGAGCTGGACGGCGACGTAA
ACGGCCACAAGTTCAGCGTGTCCGGCGAGGGCGAGGGCGATGCCACCTACGGCAAGCTGACCCTGAAGCT
TCTATGCACCACCGGCAAGCTGCCCGTGCCCTGGCCCACCCTCGTGACCACCCTGGGCTACGGCCTGCAG
TGCTTCGCCCGCTACCCCGACCACATGAAGCAGCACGACTTCTTCAAGTCCGCCATGCCCGAAGGCTACG
TCCAGGAGCGCACCATCTTCTTCAAGGACGACGGCAACTACAAGACCCGCGCCGAGGTGAAGTTCGAGGG
CGACACCCTGGTGAACCGCATCGAGCTGAAGGGCATCGACTTCAAGGAGGACGGCAACATCCTGGGGCAC
AAGCTGGAGTACAACTACAACAGCCACAACGTCTATATCACCGCCGACAAGCAGAAGAACGGCATCAAGG
CCAACTTCAAGATCCGCCACAACATCGAGGACGGCGGCGTGCAGCTCGCCGACCACTACCAGCAGAACAC
CCCCATCGGCGACGGCCCCGTGCTGCTGCCCGACAACCACTACCTGAGCTACCAGTCCGCCCTGTTCAAA
GACCCCAACGAGAAGCGCGATCACATGGTCCTGCTGGAGTTCCTGACCGCCGCCGGGATCACTGAGGGCA
TGAACGAGCTGTACCTCGAGATGGCGGACGAGGAGAAGCTGCCGCCCGGCTGGGAGAAGCGCATGAGCCG
CAGCTCAGGCCGAGTGTACTACTTCAACCACATCACTAACGCCAGCCAGTGGGAGCGGCCCAGCGGCAAC
AGCAGCAGTGGTGGCAAAAACGGGCAGGGGGAGCCTGCCAGGGGTACCAGTGCTGGTGGTAGTGCTGGTG
GTAGTGCTGGTGGTAGTGCTGGTGGTAGTGCTGGTGGTTCCGGCAGTGCTGGTGGTAGTGCTGGTGGTAG
TACCAGTGCTGGTGGTAGTGCTGGTGGTAGTGCTGGTGGTAGTGCTGGTGGTAGTGCTGGTGGTTCCGGC
AGTGCTGGTGGTAGTGCTGGTGGTAGTACCAGTGCTGGTGGTAGTGCTGGTGGTAGTGCTGGTGGTAGTG
CTGGTGGTAGTGCTGGTGGTTCCGGCAGTGCTGGTGGTAGTGCTGGTGGTAGTACCAGTGCTGGTGGTAG
TGCTGGTGGTAGTGCTGGTGGTAGTGCTGGTGGTAGTGCTGGTGGTTCCGGACCAGATGTCCCTAGAACT
CCAGTGGATCCAGCATGGCTGTCATTCCAATTTCCGGGCGGCCGCATGGTGAGTAAAGGGGAAGAACTGT
TTACTGGCGTGGTGCCAATTCTGGTCGAACTGGATGGAGATGTAAATGGGCATAAATTTAGTGTGTCTGG
AGAAGGGGAAGGAGACGCTACATATGGGAAACTGACACTGAAATTTATTTGTACTACTGGAAAACTGCCT
GTGCCTTGGCCTACACTCGTGACAACCCTGTCTTGGGGAGTGCAGTGTTTTGCCCGGTATCCTGATCATA
TGAAACAGCATGATTTTTTCAAATCTGCCATGCCTGAGGGATATGTCCAGGAACGGACAATTTTCTTTAA
AGATGATGGGAATTATAAAACACGGGCCGAAGTGAAATTTGAAGGGGATACACTGGTGAATCGGATTGAA
CTGAAAGGAATTGATTTTAAAGAAGATGGGAATATTCTGGGCCATAAACTGGAATATAATTATTTCAGCG
ATAATGTCTACATTACAGCCGATAAACAGAAGAATGGGATTAAAGCCAATTTTAAAATTCGGCATAATAT
TGAAGATGGAGGGGTGCAGCTCGCCGATCATTATCAGCAGAATACACCTATTGGGGATGGGCCTGTGCTG
CTGCCTGATAATCATTATCTGAGCACACAGTCTGCCCTGAGCAAGGACCCTAATGAAAAGCGGGACCATA
TGGTCCTGCTGGAATTTCTGACTGCCGCCGGCATTACACTCGGGATGGATGAACTGTCTAGACCTAAGAA
GAAGCGTAAGGTGTAAGTCGACGGTCGAGTCGAGACGCTAGCCACCGGTCGTTAACATTAAGCTAGAACT
ATAGTGAGTCGTATTACGTAGATCCAGACATGATAAGATACATTGATGAGTTTGGACAAACCACAACTAG
AATGCAGTGAAAAAAATGCTTTATTTGTGAAATTTGTGATGCTATTGCTTTATTTGTAACCATTATAAGC
TGCAATAAACAAGTTAACAACGCCGG
