>Addgene plasmid #167824 | miniTol2 x EF1a_EKAREN4 + PGK-puro | depositor partial sequence | sequence record 325717 | the resistance cassette PGK-puro + polyA
GGCCGCACCGGGTAGGGGAGGCGCTTTTCCCAAGGCAGTCTGGAGCATGCGCTTTAGCAGCCCCGCTGGG
CACTTGGCGCTACACAAGTGGCCTCTGGCCTCGCACACATTCCACATCCACCGGTAGGCGCCAACCGGCT
CCGTTCTTTGGTGGCCCCTTCGCGCCACCTTCTACTCCTCCCCTAGTCAGGAAGTTCCCCCCCGCCCCGC
AGCTCGCGTCGTGCAGGACGTGACAAATGGAAGTAGCACGTCTCACTAGTCTCGTGCAGATGGACAGCAC
CGCTGAGCAATGGAAGCGGGTAGGCCTTTGGGGCAGCGGCCAATAGCAGCTTTGCTCCTTCGCTTTCTGG
GCTCAGAGGCTGGGAAGGGGTGGGTCCGGGGGCGGGCTCAGGGGCGGGCTCAGGGGCGGGGCGGGCGCCC
GAAGGTCCTCCGGAGGCCCGGCATTCTGCACGCTTCAAAAGCGCACGTCTGCCGCGCTGTTCTCCTCTTC
CTCATCTCCGGGCCTTTCGACCTGCAGCCTGTTGACAATTAATCATCGGCATAGTATATCGGCATAGTAT
AATACGACAAGGTGAGGAACTAAACCGTCGACGATTTCACTAGTCTCGAAGCCACCATGACCGAGTACAA
GCCCACGGTGCGCCTCGCCACCCGCGACGACGTCCCCAGGGCCGTACGCACCCTCGCCGCCGCGTTCGCC
GACTACCCCGCCACGCGCCACACCGTCGATCCGGACCGCCACATCGAGCGGGTCACCGAGCTGCAAGAAC
TCTTCCTCACGCGCGTCGGGCTCGACATCGGCAAGGTGTGGGTCGCGGACGACGGCGCCGCGGTGGCGGT
CTGGACCACGCCGGAGAGCGTCGAAGCGGGGGCGGTGTTCGCCGAGATCGGCCCGCGCATGGCCGAGTTG
AGCGGTTCCCGGCTGGCCGCGCAGCAACAGATGGAAGGCCTCCTGGCGCCGCACCGGCCCAAGGAGCCCG
CGTGGTTCCTGGCCACCGTCGGCGTCTCGCCCGACCACCAGGGCAAGGGTCTGGGCAGCGCCGTCGTGCT
CCCCGGAGTGGAGGCGGCCGAGCGCGCCGGGGTGCCCGCCTTCCTGGAGACCTCCGCGCCCCGCAACCTC
CCCTTCTACGAGCGGCTCGGCTTCACCGTCACCGCCGACGTCGAGGTGCCCGAAGGACCGCGCACCTGGT
GCATGACCCGCAAGCCCGGTGCCTGACTAGAACTATAGTGAGTCGTATTACGTAGATCCAGACATGATAA
GATACATTGATGAGTTTGGACAAACCACAACTAGAATGCAGTGAAAAAAATGCTTTATTTGTGAAATTTG
TGATGCTATTGCTTTATTTGTAACCATTATAAGCTGCAATAAACAAGTTAACAACAACAATTG
